Addgene plasmid #116291: pHAGE-EGFR-R108G
Purpose: Lentiviral expression of EGFR R108G
Depositing lab: Gordon Mills & Kenneth Scott. Depositing organization: Baylor College of Medicine. Publication: Systematic Functional Annotation of Somatic Mutations in Cancer. Ng PK, Li J, Jeong KJ, Shao S, Chen H, Tsang YH, Sengupta S, Wang Z, Bhavana VH, Tran R, Soewito S, Minussi DC, Moreno D, Kong K, Dogruluk T, Lu H, Gao J, Tokheim C, Zhou DC, Johnson AM, Zeng J, Ip CKM, Ju Z, Wester M, Yu S, Li Y, Vellano CP, Schultz N, Karchin R, Ding L, Lu Y, Cheung LWT, Chen K, Shaw KR, Meric-Bernstam F, Scott KL, Yi S, Sahni N, Liang H, Mills GB. Cancer Cell. 2018 Mar 12;33(3):450-462.e10. doi: 10.1016/j.ccell.2018.01.021. PubMed 29533785.
Backbone
  Vector backbone: pHAGE
  Vector type: Lentiviral
Growth in bacteria
  Bacterial resistance: Ampicillin, 100 μg/mL
  Growth temperature: 37°C
  Growth strain: Stbl3
  Copy number: High Copy
Gene/Insert
  Gene/Insert name: EGFR
  Species: H. sapiens (human)
  Mutation: R108G
  Entrez Gene: EGFR (a.k.a. ERBB, ERBB1, ERRP, HER1, NISBD2, NNCIS, PIG61, mENA)
  Cloning method: Gateway Cloning
Terms and licenses: Academic/Nonprofit Terms; Industry Terms: Not Available to Industry
How to cite: pHAGE-EGFR-R108G was a gift from Gordon Mills & Kenneth Scott (Addgene plasmid # 116291 ; http://n2t.net/addgene:116291 ; RRID:Addgene_116291)
