[The description below was written by a language model from this plasmid's Addgene catalogue record and pLannotate feature annotations shown in this document.]
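Description:
pHAGE-EGFR-R108G is an HIV-1-based lentiviral expression plasmid built on the pHAGE backbone and carrying the human epidermal growth factor receptor (EGFR) open reading frame with the R108G substitution. It is maintained in E. coli through a high-copy ColE1/pUC-type origin and the β-lactamase (AmpR) marker; the record lists the recombination-deficient strain Stbl3 as the host, a common choice for plasmids with repeated LTR sequences.

The viral portion of the 12.1 kb sequence contains a truncated 5' LTR, the Ψ packaging signal with an adjoining gag fragment, the Rev response element and the cPPT/CTS. Together these allow Rev-dependent export and packaging of the vector RNA and support efficient transduction. It ends in a ΔU3 self-inactivating 3' LTR, which disables LTR promoter activity after integration. Between these elements, the constitutive human EF-1α promoter drives the EGFR coding sequence, which was introduced by Gateway recombination and is flanked by attB1 and attB2 sites. Downstream lie short T3 and T7 promoter sequences, an attB4 fragment and a V5 epitope sequence, but the feature table does not show whether V5 is fused in frame to EGFR. An EMCV IRES then directs translation of puromycin N-acetyltransferase from the same transcript, so transduced mammalian cells can be selected with puromycin. A WPRE sits before the 3' LTR to enhance transcript expression. Small lac, SV40 ori and SV40 poly(A) fragments in the backbone appear to be cloning remnants.

The stated purpose is lentiviral expression of EGFR R108G. The plasmid comes from a study that systematically annotated the function of somatic mutations found in cancer, which fits its use for stable expression of this variant in cell-based assays.
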