Features (pLannotate 1.2.2; 30 found; start..end, strand, type, name):
     10..110     +  CDS            Rev (fragment): human immunodeficiency virus 1 (HIV-1) Rev protein; rev; enhances nuclear export of unspliced and incompletely spliced viral mRNAs
    155..272     +  misc_feature   cPPT/CTS: central polypurine tract and central termination sequence of HIV-1
    320..1498    +  promoter       EF-1α promoter: strong constitutive promoter for human elongation factor EF-1α
   1519..1539    +  protein_bind   attB1: mutant version of attB; core recombination site for the Gateway® BP reaction BP Clonase™
   1545..5175    +  CDS            EGFR (fragment) (sequence partly withheld): precursor of human epidermal growth factor receptor
   5179..5203    -  protein_bind   attB2: mutant version of attB; recombination site for the Gateway® BP reaction BP Clonase™
   5211..5229    +  promoter       T3 promoter: promoter for bacteriophage T3 RNA polymerase
   5255..5273    -  promoter       T7 promoter: promoter for bacteriophage T7 RNA polymerase
   5279..5297    -  protein_bind   attB4 (fragment): mutant version of attB; core recombination site for the Gateway® BP reaction BP Clonase™
   5353..5394    +  CDS            V5 tag: epitope tag from simian virus 5
   5520..5982    +  misc_feature   IRES: internal ribosome entry site (IRES) of the encephalomyocarditis virus (EMCV)
   5996..6593    +  CDS            PuroR (fragment): puromycin N-acetyltransferase; pac from Streptomyces; confers resistance to puromycin
   6609..7197    +  misc_feature   WPRE: woodchuck hepatitis virus posttranscriptional regulatory element
   7205..7270    +  CDS            nef (fragment): NEF_HV1Z2 - Experimental evidence at protein level: Swiss-Prot protein existence level 1. Extracellular Nef protein targets CD4(+) T-lymphocytes for apoptosis by interacting with CXCR4 surface receptors. From Human immunodeficiency virus type 1 group M subtype D (isolate Z2/CDC-Z34) (HIV-1).
   7272..7505    +  LTR            3' LTR (ΔU3): self-inactivating 3' long terminal repeat (LTR) from HIV-1
   7710..7814    +  promoter       AmpR promoter: bla
   7815..8675    +  CDS            AmpR: β-lactamase; bla; confers resistance to ampicillin, carbenicillin, and related antibiotics
   8846..9434    +  rep_origin     ori: high-copy-number ColE1/pMB1/pBR322/pUC origin of replication
   9617..9671    +  CDS            lacI (fragment): lac repressor; lacI; The lac repressor binds to the lac operator to inhibit transcription in E. coli. This inhibition can be relieved by adding lactose or isopropyl-β-D-thiogalactopyranoside (IPTG).
   9677..9770    +  rep_origin     SV40 ori (fragment): SV40 origin of replication
   9795..9832    +  CDS            lacI (fragment): lac repressor; lacI; The lac repressor binds to the lac operator to inhibit transcription in E. coli. This inhibition can be relieved by adding lactose or isopropyl-β-D-thiogalactopyranoside (IPTG).
   9845..9866    +  protein_bind   CAP binding site: CAP binding activates transcription in the presence of cAMP. E. coli catabolite activator protein
   9881..9911    +  promoter       lac promoter: promoter for the E. coli lac operon
   9915..9937    +  protein_bind   lac operator (fragment): The lac repressor binds to the lac operator to inhibit transcription in E. coli. This inhibition can be relieved by adding lactose or isopropyl-β-D-thiogalactopyranoside (IPTG). lac repressor encoded by lacI
   9969..10052   +  polyA_signal   SV40 poly(A) signal (fragment): SV40 polyadenylation signal
  10219..10548   +  CDS            nef (fragment): NEF_HV1BR - Experimental evidence at protein level: Swiss-Prot protein existence level 1. Extracellular Nef protein targets CD4(+) T-lymphocytes for apoptosis by interacting with CXCR4 surface receptors (PubMed:14990729). From Human immunodeficiency virus type 1 group M subtype B (isolate BRU/LAI) (HIV-1).
  10596..10853   +  LTR            5' LTR (truncated): truncated 5' long terminal repeat (LTR) from HIV-1
  10900..11025   +  misc_feature   HIV-1 Ψ: packaging signal of human immunodeficiency virus type 1
  11009..11347   +  CDS            HIV-1 gag (fragment): gag protein from human immunodeficiency virus 1; gag
  11522..11755   +  misc_feature   RRE: The Rev response element (RRE) of HIV-1 allows for Rev-dependent mRNA export from the nucleus to the cytoplasm.
>Addgene plasmid #116291 | pHAGE-EGFR-R108G | addgene full sequence | sequence record 250684 | Addgene NGS Result
TCGTTTCAGACCCACCTCCCAACCCCGAGGGGACCCGACAGGCCCGAAGGAATAGAAGAAGAAGGTGGAG
AGAGAGACAGAGACAGATCCATTCGATTAGTGAACGGATCTCGACGGTATCGCCGAATTCACAAATGGCA
GTATTCATCCACAATTTTAAAAGAAAAGGGGGGATTGGGGGGTACAGTGCAGGGGAAAGAATAGTAGACA
TAATAGCAACAGACATACAAACTAAAGAATTACAAAAACAAATTACAAAAATTCAAAATTTTCGGGTTTA
TTACAGGGACAGCAGAGATCCAGTTTGGACTAGTCGTGAGGCTCCGGTGCCCGTCAGTGGGCAGAGCGCA
CATCGCCCACAGTCCCCGAGAAGTTGGGGGGAGGGGTCGGCAATTGAACCGGTGCCTAGAGAAGGTGGCG
CGGGGTAAACTGGGAAAGTGATGTCGTGTACTGGCTCCGCCTTTTTCCCGAGGGTGGGGGAGAACCGTAT
ATAAGTGCAGTAGTCGCCGTGAACGTTCTTTTTCGCAACGGGTTTGCCGCCAGAACACAGGTAAGTGCCG
TGTGTGGTTCCCGCGGGCCTGGCCTCTTTACGGGTTATGGCCCTTGCGTGCCTTGAATTACTTCCACCTG
GCTGCAGTACGTGATTCTTGATCCCGAGCTTCGGGTTGGAAGTGGGTGGGAGAGTTCGAGGCCTTGCGCT
TAAGGAGCCCCTTCGCCTCGTGCTTGAGTTGAGGCCTGGCCTGGGCGCTGGGGCCGCCGCGTGCGAATCT
GGTGGCACCTTCGCGCCTGTCTCGCTGCTTTCGATAAGTCTCTAGCCATTTAAAATTTTTGATGACCTGC
TGCGACGCTTTTTTTCTGGCAAGATAGTCTTGTAAATGCGGGCCAAGATCTGCACACTGGTATTTCGGTT
TTTGGGGCCGCGGGCGGCGACGGGGCCCGTGCGTCCCAGCGCACATGTTCGGCGAGGCGGGGCCTGCGAG
CGCGGCCACCGAGAATCGGACGGGGGTAGTCTCAAGCTGGCCGGCCTGCTCTGGTGCCTGGCCTCGCGCC
GCCGTGTATCGCCCCGCCCTGGGCGGCAAGGCTGGCCCGGTCGGCACCAGTTGCGTGAGCGGAAAGATGG
CCGCTTCCCGGCCCTGCTGCAGGGAGCTCAAAATGGAGGACGCGGCGCTCGGGAGAGCGGGCGGGTGAGT
CACCCACACAAAGGAAAAGGGCCTTTCCGTCCTCAGCCGTCGCTTCATGTGACTCCACGGAGTACCGGGC
GCCGTCCAGGCACCTCGATTAGTTCTCGAGCTTTTGGAGTACGTCGTCTTTAGGTTGGGGGGAGGGGTTT
TATGCGATGGAGTTTCCCCACACTGAGTGGGTGGAGACTGAAGTTAGGCCAGCTTGGCACTTGATGTAAT
TCTCCTTGGAATTTGCCCTTTTTGAGTTTGGATCTTGGTTCATTCTCAAGCCTCAGACAGTGGTTCAAAG
TTTTTTTCTTCCATTTCAGGTGTCGTGAAGCGGCCCTGCAGATATCAACAAGTTTGTACAAAAAAGCAGG
CACCATGCGACCCTCCGGGACGGCCGGGGCAGCGCTCCTGGCGCTGCTGGCTGCGCTCTGCCCGGCGAGT
CGGGCTCTGGAGGAAAAGAAAGTTTGCCAAGGCACGAGTAACAAGCTCACGCAGTTGGGCACTTTTGAAG
ATCATTTTCTCAGCCTCCAGAGGATGTTCAATAACTGTGAGGTGGTCCTTGGGAATTTGGAAATTACCTA
TGTGCAGAGGAATTATGATCTTTCCTTCTTAAAGACCATCCAGGAGGTGGCTGGTTATGTCCTCATTGCC
CTCAACACAGTGGAGCGAATTCCTTTGGAAAACCTGCAGATCATCGGAGGAAATATGTACTACGAAAATT
CCTATGCCTTAGCAGTCTTATCTAACTATGATGCAAATAAAACCGGACTGAAGGAGCTGCCCATGAGAAA
TTTACAGGAAATCCTGCATGGCGCCGTGCGGTTCAGCAACAACCCTGCCCTGTGCAACGTGGAGAGCATC
CAGTGGCGGGACATAGTCAGCAGTGACTTTCTCAGCAACATGTCGATGGACTTCCAGAACCACCTGGGCA
GCTGCCAAAAGTGTGATCCAAGCTGTCCCAATGGGAGCTGCTGGGGTGCAGGAGAGGAGAACTGCCAGAA
ACTGACCAAAATCATCTGTGCCCAGCAGTGCTCCGGGCGCTGCCGTGGCAAGTCCCCCAGTGACTGCTGC
CACAACCAGTGTGCTGCAGGCTGCACAGGCCCCCGGGAGAGCGACTGCCTGGTCTGCCGCAAATTCCGAG
ACGAAGCCACGTGCAAGGACACCTGCCCCCCACTCATGCTCTACAACCCCACCACGTACCAGATGGATGT
GAACCCCGAGGGCAAATACAGCTTTGGTGCCACCTGCGTGAAGAAGTGTCCCCGTAATTATGTGGTGACA
GATCACGGCTCGTGCGTCCGAGCCTGTGGGGCCGACAGCTATGAGATGGAGGAAGACGGCGTCCGCAAGT
GTAAGAAGTGCGAAGGGCCTTGCCGCAAAGTGTGTAACGGAATAGGTATTGGTGAATTTAAAGACTCACT
CTCCATAAATGCTACGAATATTAAACACTTCAAAAACTGCACCTCCATCAGTGGCGATCTCCACATCCTG
CCGGTGGCATTTAGGGGTGACTCCTTCACACATACTCCTCCTCTGGATCCACAGGAACTGGATATTCTGA
AAACCGTAAAGGAAATCACAGGGTTTTTGCTGATTCAGGCTTGGCCTGAAAACAGGACGGACCTCCATGC
CTTTGAGAACCTAGAAATCATACGCGGCAGGACCAAGCAACATGGTCAGTTTTCTCTTGCAGTCGTCAGC
CTGAACATAACATCCTTGGGATTACGCTCCCTCAAGGAGATAAGTGATGGAGATGTGATAATTTCAGGAA
ACAAAAATTTGTGCTATGCAAATACAATAAACTGGAAAAAACTGTTTGGGACCTCCGGTCAGAAAACCAA
AATTATAAGCAACAGAGGTGAAAACAGCTGCAAGGCCACAGGCCAGGTCTGCCATGCCTTGTGCTCCCCC
GAGGGCTGCTGGGGCCCGGAGCCCAGGGACTGCGTCTCTTGCCGGAATGTCAGCCGAGGCAGGGAATGCG
TGGACAAGTGCAACCTTCTGGAGGGTGAGCCAAGGGAGTTTGTGGAGAACTCTGAGTGCATACAGTGCCA
CCCAGAGTGCCTGCCTCAGGCCATGAACATCACCTGCACAGGACGGGGACCAGACAACTGTATCCAGTGT
GCCCACTACATTGACGGCCCCCACTGCGTCAAGACCTGCCCGGCAGGAGTCATGGGAGAAAACAACACCC
TGGTCTGGAAGTACGCAGACGCCGGCCATGTGTGCCACCTGTGCCATCCAAACTGCACCTACGGATGCAC
TGGGCCAGGTCTTGAAGGCTGTCCAACGAATGGGCCTAAGATCCCGTCCATCGCCACTGGGATGGTGGGG
GCCCTCCTCTTGCTGCTGGTGGTGGCCCTGGGGATCGGCCTCTTCATGCGAAGGCGCCACATCGTTCGGA
AGCGCACGCTGCGGAGGCTGCTGCAGGAGAGGGAGCTTGTGGAGCCTCTTACACCCAGT
[981 nt withheld, positions 3630-4610]
TTCTTCAGCAGCCCCTCCACGTCACGGACTCCCCTCCTGAGCTCTCTGAGTGCAACCAGCAACAATTCCA
CCGTGGCTTGCATTGATAGAAATGGGCTGCAAAGCTGTCCCATCAAGGAAGACAGCTTCTTGCAGCGATA
CAGCTCAGACCCCACAGGCGCCTTGACTGAGGACAGCATAGACGACACCTTCCTCCCAGTGCCTGAATAC
ATAAACCAGTCCGTTCCCAAAAGGCCCGCTGGCTCTGTGCAGAATCCTGTCTATCACAATCAGCCTCTGA
ACCCCGCGCCCAGCAGAGACCCACACTACCAGGACCCCCACAGCACTGCAGTGGGCAACCCCGAGTATCT
CAACACTGTCCAGCCCACCTGTGTCAACAGCACATTCGACAGCCCTGCCCACTGGGCCCAGAAAGGCAGC
CACCAAATTAGCCTGGACAACCCTGACTACCAGCAGGACTTCTTTCCCAAGGAAGCCAAGCCAAATGGCA
TCTTTAAGGGCTCCACAGCTGAAAATGCAGAATACCTAAGGGTCGCGCCACAAAGCAGTGAATTTATTGG
AGCATAGAACCCAGCTTTCTTGTACAAAGTGGTGATATCCAATTAACCCTCACTAAAGGTGTTAAATGTA
TGTAGTAATTGAGCCCTATAGTGAGTCGTATTACCACCCAACTTTTCTATACAAAGTGGTTGATATCCAG
CACAGTGGCGGCCGCTCGAGTCTAGAGGGCCCGCGGTTCGAAGGTAAGCCTATCCCTAACCCTCTCCTCG
GTCTCGATTCTACGCGTACCGGTTAGTAATGAGATCCCTCCCCCCCCCCTAACGTTACTGGCCGAAGCCG
CTTGGAATAAGGCCGGTGTGCGTTTGTCTATATGTTATTTTCCACCATATTGCCGTCTTTTGGCAATGTG
AGGGCCCGGAAACCTGGCCCTGTCTTCTTGACGAGCATTCCTAGGGGTCTTTCCCCTCTCGCCAAAGGAA
TGCAAGGTCTGTTGAATGTCGTGAAGGAAGCAGTTCCTCTGGAAGCTTCTTGAAGACAAACAACGTCTGT
AGCGACCCTTTGCAGGCAGCGGAACCCCCCACCTGGCGACAGGTGCCTCTGCGGCCAAAAGCCACGTGTA
TAAGATACACCTGCAAAGGCGGCACAACCCCAGTGCCACGTTGTGAGTTGGATAGTTGTGGAAAGAGTCA
AATGGCTCTCCTCAAGCGTATTCAACAAGGGGCTGAAGGATGCCCAGAAGGTACCCCATTGTATGGGATC
TGATCTGGGGCCTCGGTGCACATGCTTTACATGTGTTTAGTCGAGGTTAAAAAAACGTCTAGGCCCCCCG
AACCACGGGGACGTGGTTTTCCTTTGAAAAACACGATGATAATATGGCCACACATATGACCGAGTACAAG
CCCACGGTGCGCCTCGCCACCCGCGACGACGTCCCCAGGGCCGTACGCACCCTCGCCGCCGCGTTCGCCG
ACTACCCCGCCACGCGCCACACCGTCGATCCGGACCGCCACATCGAGCGGGTCACCGAGCTGCAAGAACT
CTTCCTCACGCGCGTCGGGCTCGACATCGGCAAGGTGTGGGTCGCGGACGACGGCGCCGCGGTGGCGGTC
TGGACCACGCCGGAGAGCGTCGAAGCGGGGGCGGTGTTCGCCGAGATCGGCCCGCGCATGGCCGAGTTGA
GCGGTTCCCGGCTGGCCGCGCAGCAACAGATGGAAGGCCTCCTGGCGCCGCACCGGCCCAAGGAGCCCGC
GTGGTTCCTGGCCACCGTCGGCGTCTCGCCCGACCACCAGGGCAAGGGTCTGGGCAGCGCCGTCGTGCTC
CCCGGAGTGGAGGCGGCCGAGCGCGCCGGGGTGCCCGCCTTCCTGGAGACCTCCGCGCCCCGCAACCTCC
CCTTCTACGAGCGGCTCGGCTTCACCGTCACCGCCGACGTCGAGGTGCCCGAAGGACCGCGCACCTGGTG
CATGACCCGCAAGCCCGGTGCCTAAATCGATAGATCCTAATCAACCTCTGGATTACAAAATTTGTGAAAG
ATTGACTGGTATTCTTAACTATGTTGCTCCTTTTACGCTATGTGGATACGCTGCTTTAATGCCTTTGTAT
CATGCTATTGCTTCCCGTATGGCTTTCATTTTCTCCTCCTTGTATAAATCCTGGTTGCTGTCTCTTTATG
AGGAGTTGTGGCCCGTTGTCAGGCAACGTGGCGTGGTGTGCACTGTGTTTGCTGACGCAACCCCCACTGG
TTGGGGCATTGCCACCACCTGTCAGCTCCTTTCCGGGACTTTCGCTTTCCCCCTCCCTATTGCCACGGCG
GAACTCATCGCCGCCTGCCTTGCCCGCTGCTGGACAGGGGCTCGGCTGTTGGGCACTGACAATTCCGTGG
TGTTGTCGGGGAAATCATCGTCCTTTCCTTGGCTGCTCGCCTGTGTTGCCACCTGGATTCTGCGCGGGAC
GTCCTTCTGCTACGTCCCTTCGGCCCTCAATCCAGCGGACCTTCCTTCCCGCGGCCTGCTGCCGGCTCTG
CGGCCTCTTCCGCGTCTTCGCCTTCGCCCTCAGACGAGTCGGATCTCCCTTTGGGCCGCCTCCCCGCCTG
AGATCCTTTAAGACCAATGACTTACAAGGCAGCTGTAGATCTTAGCCACTTTTTAAAAGAAAAGGGGGGA
CTGGAAGGGCTAATTCACTCCCAACGAAGACAAGATCTGCTTTTTGCTTGTACTGGGTCTCTCTGGTTAG
ACCAGATCTGAGCCTGGGAGCTCTCTGGCTAACTAGGGAACCCACTGCTTAAGCCTCAATAAAGCTTGCC
TTGAGTGCTTCAAGTAGTGTGTGCCCGTCTGTTGTGTGACTCTGGTAACTAGAGATCCCTCAGACCCTTT
TAGTCAGTGTGGAAAATCTCTAGCAGTAGTAGTTCATGTCATCTTATTATTCAGTATTTATAACTTGCAA
AGAAATGAATATCAGAGAGTGAGAGGCCCGGGTTAATTAAGGAAAGGGCTAGATCATTCTTGAAGACGAA
AGGGCCTCGTGATACGCCTATTTTTATAGGTTAATGTCATGATAATAATGGTTTCTTAGACGTCAGGTGG
CACTTTTCGGGGAAATGTGCGCGGAACCCCTATTTGTTTATTTTTCTAAATACATTCAAATATGTATCCG
CTCATGAGACAATAACCCTGATAAATGCTTCAATAATATTGAAAAAGGAAGAGTATGAGTATTCAACATT
TCCGTGTCGCCCTTATTCCCTTTTTTGCGGCATTTTGCCTTCCTGTTTTTGCTCACCCAGAAACGCTGGT
GAAAGTAAAAGATGCTGAAGATCAGTTGGGTGCACGAGTGGGTTACATCGAACTGGATCTCAACAGCGGT
AAGATCCTTGAGAGTTTTCGCCCCGAAGAACGTTTTCCAATGATGAGCACTTTTAAAGTTCTGCTATGTG
GCGCGGTATTATCCCGTGTTGACGCCGGGCAAGAGCAACTCGGTCGCCGCATACACTATTCTCAGAATGA
CTTGGTTGAGTACTCACCAGTCACAGAAAAGCATCTTACGGATGGCATGACAGTAAGAGAATTATGCAGT
GCTGCCATAACCATGAGTGATAACACTGCGGCCAACTTACTTCTGACAACGATCGGAGGACCGAAGGAGC
TAACCGCTTTTTTGCACAACATGGGGGATCATGTAACTCGCCTTGATCGTTGGGAACCGGAGCTGAATGA
AGCCATACCAAACGACGAGCGTGACACCACGATGCCTGTAGCAATGGCAACAACGTTGCGCAAACTATTA
ACTGGCGAACTACTTACTCTAGCTTCCCGGCAACAATTAATAGACTGGATGGAGGCGGATAAAGTTGCAG
GACCACTTCTGCGCTCGGCCCTTCCGGCTGGCTGGTTTATTGCTGATAAATCTGGAGCCGGTGAGCGTGG
GTCTCGCGGTATCATTGCAGCACTGGGGCCAGATGGTAAGCCCTCCCGTATCGTAGTTATCTACACGACG
GGGAGTCAGGCAACTATGGATGAACGAAATAGACAGATCGCTGAGATAGGTGCCTCACTGATTAAGCATT
GGTAACTGTCAGACCAAGTTTACTCATATATACTTTAGATTGATTTAAAACTTCATTTTTAATTTAAAAG
GATCTAGGTGAAGATCCTTTTTGATAATCTCATGACCAAAATCCCTTAACGTGAGTTTTCGTTCCACTGA
GCGTCAGACCCCGTAGAAAAGATCAAAGGATCTTCTTGAGATCCTTTTTTTCTGCGCGTAATCTGCTGCT
TGCAAACAAAAAAACCACCGCTACCAGCGGTGGTTTGTTTGCCGGATCAAGAGCTACCAACTCTTTTTCC
GAAGGTAACTGGCTTCAGCAGAGCGCAGATACCAAATACTGTTCTTCTAGTGTAGCCGTAGTTAGGCCAC
CACTTCAAGAACTCTGTAGCACCGCCTACATACCTCGCTCTGCTAATCCTGTTACCAGTGGCTGCTGCCA
GTGGCGATAAGTCGTGTCTTACCGGGTTGGACTCAAGACGATAGTTACCGGATAAGGCGCAGCGGTCGGG
CTGAACGGGGGGTTCGTGCACACAGCCCAGCTTGGAGCGAACGACCTACACCGAACTGAGATACCTACAG
CGTGAGCTATGAGAAAGCGCCACGCTTCCCGAAGGGAGAAAGGCGGACAGGTATCCGGTAAGCGGCAGGG
TCGGAACAGGAGAGCGCACGAGGGAGCTTCCAGGGGGAAACGCCTGGTATCTTTATAGTCCTGTCGGGTT
TCGCCACCTCTGACTTGAGCGTCGATTTTTGTGATGCTCGTCAGGGGGGCGGAGCCTATGGAAAAACGCC
AGCAACGCGGCCTTTTTACGGTTCCTGGCCTTTTGCTGGCCTTTTGCTCACATGTTCTTTCCTGCGTTAT
CCCCTGATTCTGTGGATAACCGTATTACCGCCTTTGAGTGAGCTGATACCGCTCGCCGCAGCCGAACGAC
CGAGCGCAGCGAGTCAGTGAGCGAGGAAGCGGAAGAGCGCCCAATACGCAAACCGCCTCTCCCCGCGCGT
TGGCCGATTCATTAATGCAGCAAGCTCATGGCTGACTAATTTTTTTTATTTATGCAGAGGCCGAGGCCGC
CTCGGCCTCTGAGCTATTCCAGAAGTAGTGAGGAGGCTTTTTTGGAGGCCTAGGCTTTTGCAAAAAGCTC
CCCGTGGCACGACAGGTTTCCCGACTGGAAAGCGGGCAGTGAGCGCAACGCAATTAATGTGAGTTAGCTC
ACTCATTAGGCACCCCAGGCTTTACACTTTATGCTTCCGGCTCGTATGTTGTGTGGAATTGTGAGCGGAT
AACAATTTCACACAGGAAACAGCTATGACATGATTACGAATTTCACAAATAAAGCATTTTTTTCACTGCA
TTCTAGTTGTGGTTTGTCCAAACTCATCAATGTATCTTATCATGTCTGGATCAACTGGATAACTCAAGCT
AACCAAAATCATCCCAAACTTCCCACCCCATACCCTATTACCACTGCCAATTACCTGTGGTTTCATTTAC
TCTAAACCTGTGATTCCTCTGAATTATTTTCATTTTAAAGAAATTGTATTTGTTAAATATGTACTACAAA
CTTAGTAGTTGGAAGGGCTAATTCACTCCCAAAGAAGACAAGATATCCTTGATCTGTGGATCTACCACAC
ACAAGGCTACTTCCCTGATTAGCAGAACTACACACCAGGGCCAGGGGTCAGATATCCACTGACCTTTGGA
TGGTGCTACAAGCTAGTACCAGTTGAGCCAGATAAGGTAGAAGAGGCCAATAAAGGAGAGAACACCAGCT
TGTTACACCCTGTGAGCCTGCATGGGATGGATGACCCGGAGAGAGAAGTGTTAGAGTGGAGGTTTGACAG
CCGCCTAGCATTTCATCACGTGGCCCGAGAGCTGCATCCGGAGTACTTCAAGAACTGCTGATATCGAGCT
TGCTACAAGGGACTTTCCGCTGGGGACTTTCCAGGGAGGCGTGGCCTGGGCGGGACTGGGGAGTGGCGAG
CCCTCAGATCCTGCATATAAGCAGCTGCTTTTTGCCTGTACTGGGTCTCTCTGGTTAGACCAGATCTGAG
CCTGGGAGCTCTCTGGCTAACTAGGGAACCCACTGCTTAAGCCTCAATAAAGCTTGCCTTGAGTGCTTCA
AGTAGTGTGTGCCCGTCTGTTGTGTGACTCTGGTAACTAGAGATCCCTCAGACCCTTTTAGTCAGTGTGG
AAAATCTCTAGCAGTGGCGCCCGAACAGGGACTTGAAAGCGAAAGGGAAACCAGAGGAGCTCTCTCGACG
CAGGACTCGGCTTGCTGAAGCGCGCACGGCAAGAGGCGAGGGGCGGCGACTGGTGAGTACGCCAAAAATT
TTGACTAGCGGAGGCTAGAAGGAGAGAGATGGGTGCGAGAGCGTCAGTATTAAGCGGGGGAGAATTAGAT
CGCGATGGGAAAAAATTCGGTTAAGGCCAGGGGGAAAGAAAAAATATAAATTAAAACATATAGTATGGGC
AAGCAGGGAGCTAGAACGATTCGCAGTTAATCCTGGCCTGTTAGAAACATCAGAAGGCTGTAGACAAATA
CTGGGACAGCTACAACCATCCCTTCAGACAGGATCAGAAGAACTTAGATCATTATATAATACAGTAGCAA
CCCTCTATTGTGTGCATCAAAGGATAGAGATAAAAGACACCAAGGAAGCTTTAGACAAGATAGAGGAAGA
GCAAAACAAAAGTAAGACCACCGCACAGCAAGCGGCCGGCCGCTGATCTTCAGACCTGGAGGAGGAGATA
TGAGGGACAATTGGAGAAGTGAATTATATAAATATAAAGTAGTAAAAATTGAACCATTAGGAGTAGCACC
CACCAAGGCAAAGAGAAGAGTGGTGCAGAGAGAAAAAAGAGCAGTGGGAATAGGAGCTTTGTTCCTTGGG
TTCTTGGGAGCAGCAGGAAGCACTATGGGCGCAGCGTCAATGACGCTGACGGTACAGGCCAGACAATTAT
TGTCTGGTATAGTGCAGCAGCAGAACAATTTGCTGAGGGCTATTGAGGCGCAACAGCATCTGTTGCAACT
CACAGTCTGGGGCATCAAGCAGCTCCAGGCAAGAATCCTGGCTGTGGAAAGATACCTAAAGGATCAACAG
CTCCTGGGGATTTGGGGTTGCTCTGGAAAACTCATTTGCACCACTGCTGTGCCTTGGAATGCTAGTTGGA
GTAATAAATCTCTGGAACAGATTTGGAATCACACGACCTGGATGGAGTGGGACAGAGAAATTAACAATTA
CACAAGCTTAATACACTCCTTAATTGAAGAATCGCAAAACCAGCAAGAAAAGAATGAACAAGAATTATTG
GAATTAGATAAATGGGCAAGTTTGTGGAATTGGTTTAACATAACAAATTGGCTGTGGTATATAAAATTAT
TCATAATGATAGTAGGAGGCTTGGTAGGTTTAAGAATAGTTTTTGCTGTACTTTCTATAGTGAATAGAGT
TAGGCAGGGATATTCACCATTA
