>Addgene plasmid #116291 | pHAGE-EGFR-R108G | depositor partial sequence | sequence record 219165 | insert
ATGCGACCCTCCGGGACGGCCGGGGCAGCGCTCCTGGCGCTGCTGGCTGCGCTCTGCCCGGCGAGTCGGG
CTCTGGAGGAAAAGAAAGTTTGCCAAGGCACGAGTAACAAGCTCACGCAGTTGGGCACTTTTGAAGATCA
TTTTCTCAGCCTCCAGAGGATGTTCAATAACTGTGAGGTGGTCCTTGGGAATTTGGAAATTACCTATGTG
CAGAGGAATTATGATCTTTCCTTCTTAAAGACCATCCAGGAGGTGGCTGGTTATGTCCTCATTGCCCTCA
ACACAGTGGAGCGAATTCCTTTGGAAAACCTGCAGATCATCGGAGGAAATATGTACTACGAAAATTCCTA
TGCCTTAGCAGTCTTATCTAACTATGATGCAAATAAAACCGGACTGAAGGAGCTGCCCATGAGAAATTTA
CAGGAAATCCTGCATGGCGCCGTGCGGTTCAGCAACAACCCTGCCCTGTGCAACGTGGAGAGCATCCAGT
GGCGGGACATAGTCAGCAGTGACTTTCTCAGCAACATGTCGATGGACTTCCAGAACCACCTGGGCAGCTG
CCAAAAGTGTGATCCAAGCTGTCCCAATGGGAGCTGCTGGGGTGCAGGAGAGGAGAACTGCCAGAAACTG
ACCAAAATCATCTGTGCCCAGCAGTGCTCCGGGCGCTGCCGTGGCAAGTCCCCCAGTGACTGCTGCCACA
ACCAGTGTGCTGCAGGCTGCACAGGCCCCCGGGAGAGCGACTGCCTGGTCTGCCGCAAATTCCGAGACGA
AGCCACGTGCAAGGACACCTGCCCCCCACTCATGCTCTACAACCCCACCACGTACCAGATGGATGTGAAC
CCCGAGGGCAAATACAGCTTTGGTGCCACCTGCGTGAAGAAGTGTCCCCGTAATTATGTGGTGACAGATC
ACGGCTCGTGCGTCCGAGCCTGTGGGGCCGACAGCTATGAGATGGAGGAAGACGGCGTCCGCAAGTGTAA
GAAGTGCGAAGGGCCTTGCCGCAAAGTGTGTAACGGAATAGGTATTGGTGAATTTAAAGACTCACTCTCC
ATAAATGCTACGAATATTAAACACTTCAAAAACTGCACCTCCATCAGTGGCGATCTCCACATCCTGCCGG
TGGCATTTAGGGGTGACTCCTTCACACATACTCCTCCTCTGGATCCACAGGAACTGGATATTCTGAAAAC
CGTAAAGGAAATCACAGGGTTTTTGCTGATTCAGGCTTGGCCTGAAAACAGGACGGACCTCCATGCCTTT
GAGAACCTAGAAATCATACGCGGCAGGACCAAGCAACATGGTCAGTTTTCTCTTGCAGTCGTCAGCCTGA
ACATAACATCCTTGGGATTACGCTCCCTCAAGGAGATAAGTGATGGAGATGTGATAATTTCAGGAAACAA
AAATTTGTGCTATGCAAATACAATAAACTGGAAAAAACTGTTTGGGACCTCCGGTCAGAAAACCAAAATT
ATAAGCAACAGAGGTGAAAACAGCTGCAAGGCCACAGGCCAGGTCTGCCATGCCTTGTGCTCCCCCGAGG
GCTGCTGGGGCCCGGAGCCCAGGGACTGCGTCTCTTGCCGGAATGTCAGCCGAGGCAGGGAATGCGTGGA
CAAGTGCAACCTTCTGGAGGGTGAGCCAAGGGAGTTTGTGGAGAACTCTGAGTGCATACAGTGCCACCCA
GAGTGCCTGCCTCAGGCCATGAACATCACCTGCACAGGACGGGGACCAGACAACTGTATCCAGTGTGCCC
ACTACATTGACGGCCCCCACTGCGTCAAGACCTGCCCGGCAGGAGTCATGGGAGAAAACAACACCCTGGT
CTGGAAGTACGCAGACGCCGGCCATGTGTGCCACCTGTGCCATCCAAACTGCACCTACGGATGCACTGGG
CCAGGTCTTGAAGGCTGTCCAACGAATGGGCCTAAGATCCCGTCCATCGCCACTGGGATGGTGGGGGCCC
TCCTCTTGCTGCTGGTGGTGGCCCTGGGGATCGGCCTCTTCATGCGAAGGCGCCACATCGTTCGGAAGCG
CACGCTGCGGAGGCTGCTGCAGGAGAGGGAGCTTGTGGAGCCTCTTACACCCAGT
[981 nt withheld, positions 2086-3066]
TTCTTCAGCAGCCCCTCCACGTCACGGACTCCCCTCCTGAGCTCTCTGAGTGCAACCAGCAACAATTCCA
CCGTGGCTTGCATTGATAGAAATGGGCTGCAAAGCTGTCCCATCAAGGAAGACAGCTTCTTGCAGCGATA
CAGCTCAGACCCCACAGGCGCCTTGACTGAGGACAGCATAGACGACACCTTCCTCCCAGTGCCTGAATAC
ATAAACCAGTCCGTTCCCAAAAGGCCCGCTGGCTCTGTGCAGAATCCTGTCTATCACAATCAGCCTCTGA
ACCCCGCGCCCAGCAGAGACCCACACTACCAGGACCCCCACAGCACTGCAGTGGGCAACCCCGAGTATCT
CAACACTGTCCAGCCCACCTGTGTCAACAGCACATTCGACAGCCCTGCCCACTGGGCCCAGAAAGGCAGC
CACCAAATTAGCCTGGACAACCCTGACTACCAGCAGGACTTCTTTCCCAAGGAAGCCAAGCCAAATGGCA
TCTTTAAGGGCTCCACAGCTGAAAATGCAGAATACCTAAGGGTCGCGCCACAAAGCAGTGAATTTATTGG
AGCATGA
